>Addgene plasmid #147743 | pCIneo-V5-SBP-MBP-HsStaufen1-T2_V | addgene full sequence | sequence record 445208 | Addgene NGS Result
GGCATTGATTATTGACTAGTTATTAATAGTAATCAATTACGGGGTCATTAGTTCATAGCCCATATATGGA
GTTCCGCGTTACATAACTTACGGTAAATGGCCCGCCTGGCTGACCGCCCAACGACCCCCGCCCATTGACG
TCAATAATGACGTATGTTCCCATAGTAACGCCAATAGGGACTTTCCATTGACGTCAATGGGTGGAGTATT
TACGGTAAACTGCCCACTTGGCAGTACATCAAGTGTATCATATGCCAAGTCCGCCCCCTATTGACGTCAA
TGACGGTAAATGGCCCGCCTGGCATTATGCCCAGTACATGACCTTACGGGACTTTCCTACTTGGCAGTAC
ATCTACGTATTAGTCATCGCTATTACCATGGTGATGCGGTTTTGGCAGTACACCAATGGGCGTGGATAGC
GGTTTGACTCACGGGGATTTCCAAGTCTCCACCCCATTGACGTCAATGGGAGTTTGTTTTGGCACCAAAA
TCAACGGGACTTTCCAAAATGTCGTAACAACTGCGATCGCCCGCCCCGTTGACGCAAATGGGCGGTAGGC
GTGTACGGTGGGAGGTCTATATAAGCAGAGCTCGTTTAGTGAACCGTCAGATCACTAGAAGCTTTATTGC
GGTAGTTTATCACAGTTAAATTGCTAACGCAGTCAGTGCTTCTGACACAACAGTCTCGAACTTAAGCTGC
AGTGACTCTCTTAAGGTAGCCTTGCAGAAGTTGGTCGTGAGGCACTGGGCAGGTAAGTATCAAGGTTACA
AGACAGGTTTAAGGAGACCAATAGAAACTGGGCTTGTCGAGACAGAGAAGACTCTTGCGTTTCTGATAGG
CACCTATTGGTCTTACTGACATCCACTTTGCCTTTCTCTCCACAGGTGTCCACTCCCAGTTCAATTACAG
CTCTTAAGGCTAGAGTACTTAATACGACTCACTATAGGCTAGCAATTGCGGCCACCATGGGTAAGCCTAT
CCCTAACCCTCTCCTCGGTCTCGATTCTACGCCCGGAAGCGGTAGCGGTACCATGGACGAGAAGACCACC
GGCTGGGGGGGCGGCCACGTGGTGGAGGGCCTGGCCGGCGAGCTGGAGCAGCTGCGGGCCAGGCTGGAGC
ACCACCCTCAGGGCCAGCGGGAGCCCTCCGGCGGCTGCAAGCCCCTCGACATGAAAATCGAAGAAGGTAA
ACTGGTAATCTGGATTAACGGCGATAAAGGCTATAACGGTCTCGCTGAAGTCGGTAAGAAATTCGAGAAA
GATACCGGAATTAAAGTCACCGTTGAGCATCCGGATAAACTGGAAGAGAAATTCCCGCAGGTTGCGGCAA
CTGGCGATGGCCCTGACATTATCTTCTGGGCACACGACCGCTTTGGTGGCTACGCTCAATCTGGCCTGTT
GGCTGAAATCACCCCGGACAAAGCGTTCCAGGACAAGCTGTATCCGTTTACCTGGGATGCCGTACGTTAC
AACGGCAAGCTGATTGCTTACCCGATCGCTGTTGAAGCGTTATCGCTGATTTATAACAAAGATCTGCTGC
CGAACCCGCCAAAAACCTGGGAAGAGATCCCGGCGCTGGATAAAGAACTGAAAGCGAAAGGTAAGAGCGC
GCTGATGTTCAACCTGCAAGAACCGTACTTCACCTGGCCGCTGATTGCTGCTGACGGGGGTTATGCGTTC
AAGTATGAAAACGGCAAGTACGACATTAAAGACGTGGGCGTGGATAACGCTGGCGCGAAAGCGGGTCTGA
CCTTCCTGGTTGACCTGATTAAAAGCAAACACATGAATGCAGACACCGATTACTCCATCGCAGAAGCTGC
CTTTAATAAAGGCGAAACAGCGATGACCATCAACGGCCCGTGGGCATGGTCCAACATCGACACCAGCAAA
GTGAATTATGGTGTAACGGTACTGCCGACCTTCAAGGGTCAACCATCCAAACCGTTCGTTGGCGTGCTGA
GCGCAGGTATTAACGCCGCCAGTCCGAACAAAGAGCTGGCGAAAGAGTTCCTCGAAAACTATCTGCTGAC
TGATGAAGGTCTGGAAGCGGTTAATAAAGACAAACCGCTGGGTGCCGTAGCGCTGAAGTCTTACGAGGAA
GAGTTGGCGAAAGATCCACGTATTGCCGCCACCATGGAAAACGCCCAGAAAGGTGAAATCATGCCGAACA
TCCCGCAGATGTCCGCTTTCTGGTATGCCGTGCGTACTGCGGTGATCAACGCCGCCAGCGGTCGTCAGAC
TGTCGATGAAGCCCTGAAAGACCCTCCACTCGAGATGAAACTTGGAAAAAAACCAATGTATAAGCCTGTT
GACCCTTACTCTCGGATGCAGTCCACCTATAACTACAACATGAGAGGAGGTGCTTATCCCCCGAGGTACT
TTTACCCATTTCCAGTTCCACCTTTACTTTATCAAGTGGAACTTTCTGTGGGAGGACAGCAATTTAATGG
CAAAGGAAAGACAAGACAGGCTGCGAAACACGATGCTGCTGCCAAAGCGTTGAGGATCCTGCAGAATGAG
CCCCTGCCAGAGAGGCTGGAGGTGAATGGAAGAGAATCCGAAGAAGAAAATCTCAATAAATCTGAAATAA
GTCAAGTGTTTGAGATTGCACTTAAACGGAACTTGCCTGTGAATTTCGAGGTGGCCCGGGAGAGTGGCCC
ACCCCACATGAAGAACTTTGTGACCAAGGTTTCGGTTGGGGAGTTTGTGGGGGAAGGTGAAGGGAAAAGC
AAGAAGATTTCAAAGAAAAATGCCGCCATAGCTGTTCTTGAGGAGCTGAAGAAGTTACCGCCCCTGCCTG
CAGTTGAACGAGTAAAGCCTAGAATCAAAAAGAAAACAAAACCCATAGTCAAGCCACAGACAAGCCCAGA
ATATGGCCAGGGGATCAATCCGATTAGCCGACTGGCCCAGATCCAGCAGGCAAAAAAGGAGAAGGAGCCA
GAGTACACGCTCCTCACAGAGCGAGGCCTCCCGCGCCGCAGGGAGTTTGTGATGCAGGTGAAGGTTGGAA
ACCACACTGCAGAAGGAACGGGCACCAACAAGAAGGTGGCCAAGCGCAATGCAGCCGAGAACATGCTGGA
GATCCTTGGTTTCAAAGTCCCGCAGGCGCAGCCCACCAAACCCGCACTCAAGTCAGAGGAGAAGACACCC
ATAAAGAAACCAGGGGATGGAAGAAAAGTAACCTTTTTTGAACCTGGCTCTGGGGATGAAAATGGGACTA
GTAATAAAGAGGATGAGTTCAGGATGCCTTATCTAAGTCATCAGCAGCTGCCTGCTGGAATTCTTCCCAT
GGTGCCCGAGGTCGCCCAGGCTGTAGGAGTTAGTCAAGGACATCACACCAAAGATTTTACCAGGGCAGCT
CCGAATCCTGCCAAGGCCACGGTAACTGCCATGATAGCCCGAGAGTTGTTGTATGGGGGCACCTCGCCCA
CAGCCGAGACCATTTTAAAGAATAACATCTCTTCAGGCCACGTACCCCATGGACCTCTCACGAGACCCTC
TGAGCAACTGGACTATCTTTCCAGAGTCCAGGGATTCCAGGTTGAATACAAAGACTTCCCCAAAAACAAC
AAGAACGAATTTGTATCTCTTATCAATTGCTCCTCTCAGCCACCTCTGATCAGCCATGGTATCGGCAAGG
ATGTGGAGTCCTGCCATGATATGGCTGCGCTGAACATCTTAAAGTTGCTGTCTGAGTTGGACCAACAAAG
TACAGAGATGCCAAGAACAGGAAACGGACCAATGTCTGTGTGTGGGAGGTGCTGAGCGGCCGCTTCCCTT
TAGTGAGGGTTAATGCTTCGAGCAGACATGATAAGATACATTGATGAGTTTGGACAAACCACAACTAGAA
TGCAGTGAAAAAAATGCTTTATTTGTGAAATTTGTGATGCTATTGCTTTATTTGTAACCATTATAAGCTG
CAATAAACAAGTTAACAACAACAATTGCATTCATTTTATGTTTCAGGTTCAGGGGGAGATGTGGGAGGTT
TTTTAAAGCAAGTAAAACCTCTACAAATGTGGTAAAATCCGATAAGGATCGATCCGGGCTGGCGTAATAG
CGAAGAGGCCCGCACCGATCGCCCTTCCCAACAGTTGCGCAGCCTGAATGGCGAATGG
[124 nt withheld, positions 4119-4242]
C
[91 nt withheld, positions 4244-4334]
A
[49 nt withheld, positions 4336-4384]
CCTTTGACGTTGGAGTCCACGTTCTTT
[37 nt withheld, positions 4412-4448]
ACCCTATCTCGGTCTATTCTTTTGATTTATAAGGGATTTTGCCGATTTCGGCCTATTGGTTAAAAAATGA
GCTGATTTAACAAAAATTTAACGCGAATTTTAACAAAATATTAACGCTTACAATTTCCTGATGCGGTATT
TTCTCCTTACGCATCTGTGCGGTATTTCACACCGCATACGCGGATCTGCGCAGCACCATGGCCTGAAATA
ACCTCTGAAAGAGGAACTTGGTTAGGTACCTTCTGAGGCGGAAAGAACCAGCTGTGGAATGTGTGTCAGT
TAGGGTGTGGAAAGTCCCCAGGCTCCCCAGCAGGCAGAAGTATGCAAAGCATGCATCTCAATTAGTCAGC
AACCAGGTGTGGAAAGTCCCCAGGCTCCCCAGCAGGCAGAAGTATGCAAAGCATGCATCTCAATTAGTCA
GCAACCATAGTCCCGCCCCTAACTCCGCCCATCCCGCCCCTAACTCCGCCCAGTTCCGCCCATTCTCCGC
CCCATGGCTGACTAATTTTTTTTATTTATGCAGAGGCCGAGGCCGCCTCGGCCTCTGAGCTATTCCAGAA
GTAGTGAGGAGGCTTTTTTGGAGGCCTAGGCTTTTGCAAAAAGCTTGATTCTTCTGACACAACAGTCTCG
AACTTAAGGCTAGAGCCACCATGATTGAACAAGATGGATTGCACGCAGGTTCTCCGGCCGCTTGGGTGGA
GAGGCTATTCGGCTATGACTGGGCACAACAGACAATCGGCTGCTCTGATGCCGCCGTGTTCCGGCTGTCA
GCGCAGGGGCGCCCGGTTCTTTTTGTCAAGACCGACCTGTCCGGTGCCCTGAATGAACTGCAGGACGAGG
CAGCGCGGCTATCGTGGCTGGCCACGACGGGCGTTCCTTGCGCAGCTGTGCTCGACGTTGTCACTGAAGC
GGGAAGGGACTGGCTGCTATTGGGCGAAGTGCCGGGGCAGGATCTCCTGTCATCTCACCTTGCTCCTGCC
GAGAAAGTATCCATCATGGCTGATGCAATGCGGCGGCTGCATACGCTTGATCCGGCTACCTGCCCATTCG
ACCACCAAGCGAAACATCGCATCGAGCGAGCACGTACTCGGATGGAAGCCGGTCTTGTCGATCAGGATGA
TCTGGACGAAGAGCATCAGGGGCTCGCGCCAGCCGAACTGTTCGCCAGGCTCAAGGCGCGCATGCCCGAC
GGCGAGGATCTCGTCGTGACCCATGGCGATGCCTGCTTGCCGAATATCATGGTGGAAAATGGCCGCTTTT
CTGGATTCATCGACTGTGGCCGGCTGGGTGTGGCGGACCGCTATCAGGACATAGCGTTGGCTACCCGTGA
TATTGCTGAAGAGCTTGGCGGCGAATGGGCTGACCGCTTCCTCGTGCTTTACGGTATCGCCGCTCCCGAT
TCGCAGCGCATCGCCTTCTATCGCCTTCTTGACGAGTTCTTCTGAGCGGGACTCTGGGGTTCGAAATGAC
CGACCAAGCGACGCCCAACCTGCCATCACGATGGCCGCAATAAAATATCTTTATTTTCATTACATCTGTG
TGTTGGTTTTTTGTGTGAATCGATAGCGATAAGGATCCGCGTATGGTGCACTCTCAGTACAATCTGCTCT
GATGCCGCATAGTTAAGCCAGCCCCGACACCCGCCAACACCCGCTGACGCGCCCTGACGGGCTTGTCTGC
TCCCGGCATCCGCTTACAGACAAGCTGTGACCGTCTCCGGGAGCTGCATGTGTCAGAGGTTTTCACCGTC
ATCACCGAAACGCGCGAGACGAAAGGGCCTCGTGATACGCCTATTTTTATAGGTTAATGTCATGATAATA
ATGGTTTCTTAGACGTCAGGTGGCACTTTTCGGGGAAATGTGCGCGGAACCCCTATTTGTTTATTTTTCT
AAATACATTCAAATATGTATCCGCTCATGAGACAATAACCCTGATAAATGCTTCAATAATATTGAAAAAG
GAAGAGTATGAGTATTCAACATTTCCGTGTCGCCCTTATTCCCTTTTTTGCGGCATTTTGCCTTCCTGTT
TTTGCTCACCCAGAAACGCTGGTGAAAGTAAAAGATGCTGAAGATCAGTTGGGTGCACGAGTGGGTTACA
TCGAACTGGATCTCAACAGCGGTAAGATCCTTGAGAGTTTTCGCCCCGAAGAACGTTTTCCAATGATGAG
CACTTTTAAAGTTCTGCTATGTGGCGCGGTATTATCCCGTATTGACGCCGGGCAAGAGCAACTCGGTCGC
CGCATACACTATTCTCAGAATGACTTGGTTGAGTACTCACCAGTCACAGAAAAGCATCTTACGGATGGCA
TGACAGTAAGAGAATTATGCAGTGCTGCCATAACCATGAGTGATAACACTGCGGCCAACTTACTTCTGAC
AACGATCGGAGGACCGAAGGAGCTAACCGCTTTTTTGCACAACATGGGGGATCATGTAACTCGCCTTGAT
CGTTGGGAACCGGAGCTGAATGAAGCCATACCAAACGACGAGCGTGACACCACGATGCCTGTAGCAATGG
CAACAACGTTGCGCAAACTATTAACTGGCGAACTACTTACTCTAGCTTCCCGGCAACAATTAATAGACTG
GATGGAGGCGGATAAAGTTGCAGGACCACTTCTGCGCTCGGCCCTTCCGGCTGGCTGGTTTATTGCTGAT
AAATCTGGAGCCGGTGAGCGTGGGTCTCGCGGTATCATTGCAGCACTGGGGCCAGATGGTAAGCCCTCCC
GTATCGTAGTTATCTACACGACGGGGAGTCAGGCAACTATGGATGAACGAAATAGACAGATCGCTGAGAT
AGGTGCCTCACTGATTAAGCATTGGTAACTGTCAGACCAAGTTTACTCATATATACTTTAGATTGATTTA
AAACTTCATTTTTAATTTAAAAGGATCTAGGTGAAGATCCTTTTTGATAATCTCATGACCAAAATCCCTT
AACGTGAGTTTTCGTTCCACTGAGCGTCAGACCCCGTAGAAAAGATCAAAGGATCTTCTTGAGATCCTTT
TTTTCTGCGCGTAATCTGCTGCTTGCAAACAAAAAAACCACCGCTACCAGCGGTGGTTTGTTTGCCGGAT
CAAGAGCTACCAACTCTTTTTCCGAAGGTAACTGGCTTCAGCAGAGCGCAGATACCAAATACTGTTCTTC
TAGTGTAGCCGTAGTTAGGCCACCACTTCAAGAACTCTGTAGCACCGCCTACATACCTCGCTCTGCTAAT
CCTGTTACCAGTGGCTGCTGCCAGTGGCGATAAGTCGTGTCTTACCGGGTTGGACTCAAGACGATAGTTA
CCGGATAAGGCGCAGCGGTCGGGCTGAACGGGGGGTTCGTGCACACAGCCCAGCTTGGAGCGAACGACCT
ACACCGAACTGAGATACCTACAGCGTGAGCTATGAGAAAGCGCCACGCTTCCCGAAGGGAGAAAGGCGGA
CAGGTATCCGGTAAGCGGCAGGGTCGGAACAGGAGAGCGCACGAGGGAGCTTCCAGGGGGAAACGCCTGG
TATCTTTATAGTCCTGTCGGGTTTCGCCACCTCTGACTTGAGCGTCGATTTTTGTGATGCTCGTCAGGGG
GGCGGAGCCTATGGAAAAACGCCAGCAACGCGGCCTTTTTACGGTTCCTGGCCTTTTGCTGGCCTTTTGC
TCACATGGCTCGACAGATCTTCAATATTGGCCATTAGCCATATTATTCATTGGTTATATAGCATAAATCA
ATATTGGCTATTGGCCATTGCATACGTTGTATCTATATCATAATATGTACATTTATATTGGCTCATGTCC
AATATGACCGCCATGTT
Features (pLannotate 1.2.2; 22 found; start..end, strand, type, name):
      3..380     +  enhancer       CMV enhancer: human cytomegalovirus immediate early enhancer
    381..592     +  promoter       CMV promoter: human cytomegalovirus (CMV) immediate early promoter
    753..885     +  intron         chimeric intron: chimera between introns from human β-globin and immunoglobulin heavy chain genes
    930..948     +  promoter       T7 promoter: promoter for bacteriophage T7 RNA polymerase
    970..1011    +  CDS            V5 tag: epitope tag from simian virus 5
   1033..1146    +  CDS            SBP: streptavidin-binding peptide selected from a peptide library; binds streptavidin with nanomolar affinity (Keefe et al., 2001)
   1171..2262    +  CDS            MBP: maltose binding protein from E. coli; malE (mutated); This version of the gene does not encode a signal sequence, so MBP will remain in the cytosol.
   2296..3762    +  CDS            Stau1: STAU1_MOUSE - Also known as Stau. Experimental evidence at protein level: Swiss-Prot protein existence level 1. Binds double-stranded RNA (regardless of the sequence) and tubulin. May play a role in specific positioning of mRNAs at given sites in the cell by cross-linking cytoskeletal and RNA components, and in stimulating their translation at the site. From Mus musculus (Mouse).
   3777..3794    -  promoter       T3 promoter (fragment): promoter for bacteriophage T3 RNA polymerase
   3812..3933    -  polyA_signal   SV40 poly(A) signal: SV40 polyadenylation signal
   3956..4024    -  CDS            large T antigen (fragment): large T antigen from SV40 (simian virus 40)
   4048..4115    +  CDS            lacZα (fragment): LacZα fragment of β-galactosidase; lacZ fragment
   4119..4547    +  rep_origin     f1 ori (sequence partly withheld): f1 bacteriophage origin of replication; arrow indicates direction of (+) strand synthesis
   4575..4626    -  misc_feature   bom (fragment): basis of mobility region from pBR322
   4691..5048    +  promoter       SV40 promoter: SV40 enhancer and early promoter
   5099..5890    +  CDS            neo: KKA2_KLEPN - Also known as kan, nptII. Experimental evidence at protein level: Swiss-Prot protein existence level 1. Resistance to kanamycin, neomycin, paromomycin, ribostamycin, butirosin and gentamicin B. From Klebsiella pneumoniae.
   5957..6005    +  polyA_signal   poly(A) signal: synthetic polyadenylation signal
   6025..6079    -  misc_feature   bom (fragment): basis of mobility region from pBR322
   6181..6216    -  CDS            rop (fragment): Rop protein, which maintains plasmids at low copy number; rop
   6311..6415    +  promoter       AmpR promoter: bla
   6416..7276    +  CDS            AmpR: β-lactamase; bla; confers resistance to ampicillin, carbenicillin, and related antibiotics
   7447..8035    +  rep_origin     ori: high-copy-number ColE1/pMB1/pBR322/pUC origin of replication
