[The description below was written by a language model from this plasmid's Addgene catalogue record and pLannotate feature annotations shown in this document.]
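Description:
pCIneo-V5-SBP-MBP-HsStaufen1-T2_V is a mammalian expression plasmid of about 8.2 kb built on the pCI-neo backbone. It is propagated in E. coli through a high-copy ColE1/pUC-type origin with ampicillin selection (β-lactamase under its own promoter). It also carries an f1 origin, which allows single-stranded DNA production. For selection in mammalian cells, a neomycin phosphotransferase gene is driven by the SV40 enhancer/early promoter and terminated by a synthetic poly(A) signal, so G418 selection of stable transfectants should be possible.

The expression cassette uses the human CMV immediate-early enhancer and promoter followed by the chimeric β-globin/immunoglobulin intron, which generally improves transcript processing and expression. An SV40 polyadenylation signal lies downstream of the insert. A T7 promoter sits just upstream of the coding region and would allow in vitro transcription; a T3 promoter fragment lies on the opposite strand after the insert. The open reading frame encodes a triple N-terminal tag fused to human Staufen1 (STAU1), a double-stranded RNA-binding protein. The tag consists of a V5 epitope, streptavidin-binding peptide (SBP) and a signal-sequence-free E. coli maltose binding protein (MBP). The catalogue entry gives the insert as the T2 form, corresponding to a specific NCBI transcript reference. The automated annotation labels this region by its match to the mouse Stau1 protein, which most likely reflects homology rather than a different species of origin.

The stated purpose is simply mammalian expression of HsStaufen1-T2. The tag combination would suit V5 immunodetection and streptavidin-based pull-down of the fusion protein and its partners, with MBP as an additional fusion moiety, although the record does not describe specific experiments.
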