Addgene plasmid #147743: pCIneo-V5-SBP-MBP-HsStaufen1-T2_V
Purpose: Mammalian Expression of HsStaufen1-T2
Depositing lab: Elisa Izaurralde.
Backbone
  Vector backbone: pCI-neo
  Vector type: Mammalian Expression
Growth in bacteria
  Bacterial resistance: Ampicillin, 100 μg/mL
  Growth temperature: 37°C
  Growth strain: DH5alpha
  Copy number: High Copy
Gene/Insert
  Gene/Insert name: HsStaufen1-T2
  Species: H. sapiens (human)
  Entrez Gene: STAU1 (a.k.a. PPP1R150, STAU)
  Cloning method: Unknown
Terms and licenses: Academic/Nonprofit Terms; Industry Terms: Not Available to Industry
Depositor comments: sequence given by NCBI:NM_017452.2 Plasmids from this collection were made available to the research community and donated after the lab closed. Please note that the sequence provided by the depositing laboratory may be theoretical/predicted or based on Sanger sequencing results. There may be discrepancies between sequencing results obtained by Addgene and the depositor sequence. If an Addgene verified sequence is not available, please contact before placing your order to request that our lab fully sequence the plasmid.
How to cite: pCIneo-V5-SBP-MBP-HsStaufen1-T2_V was a gift from Elisa Izaurralde (Addgene plasmid # 147743 ; http://n2t.net/addgene:147743 ; RRID:Addgene_147743)
